>Addgene plasmid #63645 | pCfB2990 | depositor full sequence | sequence record 148883 | pCfB2990 sequence 6273 bps
CGTGCGATCGCGTGCATTCATCCGCTCTAACCGAAAAGGAAGGAGTTAGACAACCTGAAGTCTAGGTCCC
TATTTATTTTTTTATAGTTATGTTAGTATTAAGAACGTTATTTATATTTCAAATTTTTCTTTTTTTTCTG
TACAGACGCGTGTACGCATGTAACATTATACTGAAAACCTTGCTTGAGAAGGTTTTGGGACGCTCGAAGA
TCGCGTCAGCTGAAGCTTCGTACGCTGCAGGTCGACAACCCTTAATATAACTTCGTATAATGTATGCTAT
ACGAAGTTATTAGGTCTAGAGATCCCAATACAACAGATCACGTGATCTTTTTGTAAGATGAAGTTGAAGT
AGTGTTGCACCGTGCCAATGCAGGTGGCTATTAGATTAAATATGTGATTTGTTCTATTAAGTTTCCTGTA
TAATTACAAATGAATAACGAAATGAGACAAAGAAGAGAACCAATTTTTACAAGCAGCCAAGATTTCCTTG
ACAGCCTTGGCGATAGCATCGCCAACCTCAGTGGTAGAGTTAGAACCACCAAGGTCACCGGTTCTGACAC
CTGCATCCAAGACATTTCTAACAGCTTCTTCAAGAGCCCTACCTTCTTCAACCAAATCCAAGGATAACTT
CAACATCATAGCTGCAGATAAGATGGTAGCAATTGGGTTAACCTTGTTTGCTGGTAAATCTGGGGCAGAA
CCATGACATGGTTCGTACAAACCGAATGCCTTGTTAGTGTCAGGTAGGGAAGCTAGAGATGCAGAAGGTA
ATAAACCCAAAGAACCTGGAATAACAGAGGCTTCATCGGAGATAATATCACCAAACATGTTGTTGGTAAT
AACAACACCGTTTAGCTTAGTTGGTGATTTAACCAAAATCATAGCAGCAGAGTCGATCAATTGGTGCTGA
ACAGTTAATTGTGGGAACTCAGTCTTGATGGTTTCTTCAACAGTCTTTCTCCACAATCTGGAAGAGGCAA
GCACGTTAGCCTTGTCAAGTGACCAGATTGGTAATGGTGGGTTTTGTTGCAATGCCAAGAAAGCAGCCAT
TCTTGTAATTCTTTGAACTTCAGGAACACTGTATTTCTCAGAGTCCCAAGCAACTCCGTCACCTTCATCT
TCTTTTCTTTCACCAAAGTAGATACCACCAACCAATTCTCTAACGACGACGAAATCGGTACCCTTTGCAT
ATTCAGGCTTCAAAGGAGAAAGATCTAGTAAAGAATCAGAAGCAAAGTTACATGGTCTTAAGTTGGCGTA
TAGACCCAATTCCTTTCTGATCTTCAATAGACCTTGTTCTGGTCTAACTGCGCCCGTACCCCATTTTGGA
CCACCAACAGCACCTAGTAAGACAGCATCGGCTTTCTTAGAGGCTTCTAGAGCTTCATCTGGTAAAGGAG
TGCCAGTGGCATCGATGGCAGCACCCCCGATCAAGTGATGTTGGAAATTGAACTTAATTTCTGGACGGAC
TTCAGCAATGGCATTCAAGACCTTAATAGCTTCGTCAGTAACTTCTTTACCGACGTGATCACCCGGTAGG
ACAACGATATTCTTAGACATGGTATAATCTGTGTAGTGTGGGATACTTTTTACTTCTTCAAATAGGTATC
AACAATAAAAATAAATCGAAGCAAATGTAGGAATGCGTTAAAGCAGATGTACTTACTTAGAGTACATAGA
TATATTTATATAATTCAATATATAAAAGTATATGAAGCATCTGATGTTGAACCTGTCATGACTCTAAACT
GGAATGGGTAGTTATGCTTCTGAAGGTTTTCCGTTAGAAAATGAGTGCAGGGATCAGGCCCGGAACCGGT
TTTAGCCTGAAAGGAAAAGAAAAAAATGCGGTGATTACTAGCACGTGACTGCGCTGAATTGGAATCCACC
ACAAGTACAGCGAATGGCAAGAGGGAAGGGGAATATATTGTGCCTGGCGGTAGTCTGCTATATCAAATGT
TAAACATAACTAAATGCAGTAGTGAATAGAGTAATGTATTTCTACATATGTGGGTAGGGCCAATGGGAGC
CCGATGTCTATTGTACAGATATTTTCCTTTTATAGTTAATCAATTCAACTTGGAAATCATTGAGTCGATA
TCTACTTGGATAACTGGAGCCGTGGCAGCGTTTGAAATTTGACGAGTCTCCTTGTTTTGTTCGCGCATTT
TCAGTTTATTCAAACGGGAGATGGCACCGAATCCACTGACTTCTCTGTTCAATTTGAATGGTAATAGGAA
GAAAGTACATTTCGAGAAATTTTCGCCCAACGTCGAAATCTCATGGATGATATCCTCGATACAAATGACA
CCTTCATCACCTAATTTCTCTTCAACGATATTGTTGTCATTCAAGATTATCTCTTTTGGTTCTTTATCTT
CTGGCCTTTGCCACATTATTCTAGATCTCTTTTGGATTAAAGAACGGATAGATGCAAGTGAAGGTTGTCC
GATAACAATATATGGTGATACAAGTTTCAACAATGGGTACACGTCCTTGGTAAGTTTGATGAAAACACCA
GTGTTCAACTCAACAAGTCTCAAAAGAGATAACACTTTGTAAGCCTTTGCTGGGATCTTCACAGCGAGCT
CTCGAGAACCCTTAATATAACTTCGTATAATGTATGCTATACGAAGTTATTAGGTGATATCAGATCCACT
AGTGGCCTATGCACCCAATTCGCCCTATAGTGAGTCGTATTACGCGCGCTCACTGGCCGTCGTTTTACAA
CGTCGTGACTGGGAAAACCCTGGCGTTACCCCTGCAGGACAGACGTCATTAGTGCTGAGGCATTAATTGA
TCAGATTCCGCGCTTCCACCACTTAGTATGATTCATATTTTATATAATATATAAGATAAGTAACATTCCG
TGAATTAATCTGATAAACTGTTTTGACAACTGGTTACTTCCCTAAGACTGTTTATATTAGGATTGTCAAG
ACACTCCGGTATTACTCGAGCCCGTAATACAACAAGATCTGCGGCCGCACTCAGACCTGAAGTGAAGTTC
CTATACTTTCTAGAGAATAGGAACTTCTATAGTGAGTCGAATAAGGGCGACACAAAATTTATTCTAAATG
CATAATAAATACTGATAACATCTTATAGTTTGTATTATATTTTGTATTATCGTTGACATGTATAATTTTG
ATATCAAAAACTGATTTTCCCTTTATTATTTTCGAGATTTATTTTCTTAATTCTCTTTAACAAACTAGAA
ATATTGTATATACAAAAAATCATAAATAATAGATGAATAGTTTAATTATAGGTGTTCATCAATCGAAAAA
GCAACGTATCTTATTTAAAGTGCGTTGCTTTTTTCTCATTTATAAGGTTAAATAATTCTCATATATCAAG
CAAAGTGACAGGCGCCCTTAAATATTCTGACAAATGCTCTTTCCCTAAACTCCCCCCATAAAAAAACCCG
CCGAAGCGGGTTTTTACGTTATTTGCGGATTAACGATTACTCGTTATCAGAACCGCCCAGGGGGCCCGAG
CTTAAGACTGGCCGTCGTTTTACAACACAGAAAGAGTTTGTAGAAACGCAAAAAGGCCATCCGTCAGGGG
CCTTCTGCTTAGTTTGATGCCTGGCAGTTCCCTACTCTCGCCTTCCGCTTCCTCGCTCACTGACTCGCTG
CGCTCGGTCGTTCGGCTGCGGCGAGCGGTATCAGCTCACTCAAAGGCGGTAATACGGTTATCCACAGAAT
CAGGGGATAACGCAGGAAAGAACATGTGAGCAAAAGGCCAGCAAAAGGCCAGGAACCGTAAAAAGGCCGC
GTTGCTGGCGTTTTTCCATAGGCTCCGCCCCCCTGACGAGCATCACAAAAATCGACGCTCAAGTCAGAGG
TGGCGAAACCCGACAGGACTATAAAGATACCAGGCGTTTCCCCCTGGAAGCTCCCTCGTGCGCTCTCCTG
TTCCGACCCTGCCGCTTACCGGATACCTGTCCGCCTTTCTCCCTTCGGGAAGCGTGGCGCTTTCTCATAG
CTCACGCTGTAGGTATCTCAGTTCGGTGTAGGTCGTTCGCTCCAAGCTGGGCTGTGTGCACGAACCCCCC
GTTCAGCCCGACCGCTGCGCCTTATCCGGTAACTATCGTCTTGAGTCCAACCCGGTAAGACACGACTTAT
CGCCACTGGCAGCAGCCACTGGTAACAGGATTAGCAGAGCGAGGTATGTAGGCGGTGCTACAGAGTTCTT
GAAGTGGTGGGCTAACTACGGCTACACTAGAAGAACAGTATTTGGTATCTGCGCTCTGCTGAAGCCAGTT
ACCTTCGGAAAAAGAGTTGGTAGCTCTTGATCCGGCAAACAAACCACCGCTGGTAGCGGTGGTTTTTTTG
TTTGCAAGCAGCAGATTACGCGCAGAAAAAAAGGATCTCAAGAAGATCCTTTGATCTTTTCTACGGGGTC
TGACGCTCAGTGGAACGACGCGCGCGTAACTCACGTTAAGGGATTTTGGTCATGAGCTTGCGCCGTCCCG
TCAAGTCAGCGTAATGCTCTGCTTTTACCAATGCTTAATCAGTGAGGCACCTATCTCAGCGATCTGTCTA
TTTCGTTCATCCATAGTTGCCTGACTCCCCGTCGTGTAGATAACTACGATACGGGAGGGCTTACCATCTG
GCCCCAGCGCTGCGATGATACCGCGAGAACCACGCTCACCGGCTCCGGATTTATCAGCAATAAACCAGCC
AGCCGGAAGGGCCGAGCGCAGAAGTGGTCCTGCAACTTTATCCGCCTCCATCCAGTCTATTAATTGTTGC
CGGGAAGCTAGAGTAAGTAGTTCGCCAGTTAATAGTTTGCGCAACGTTGTTGCCATCGCTACAGGCATCG
TGGTGTCACGCTCGTCGTTTGGTATGGCTTCATTCAGCTCCGGTTCCCAACGATCAAGGCGAGTTACATG
ATCCCCCATGTTGTGCAAAAAAGCGGTTAGCTCCTTCGGTCCTCCGATCGTTGTCAGAAGTAAGTTGGCC
GCAGTGTTATCACTCATGGTTATGGCAGCACTGCATAATTCTCTTACTGTCATGCCATCCGTAAGATGCT
TTTCTGTGACTGGTGAGTACTCAACCAAGTCATTCTGAGAATAGTGTATGCGGCGACCGAGTTGCTCTTG
CCCGGCGTCAATACGGGATAATACCGCGCCACATAGCAGAACTTTAAAAGTGCTCATCATTGGAAAACGT
TCTTCGGGGCGAAAACTCTCAAGGATCTTACCGCTGTTGAGATCCAGTTCGATGTAACCCACTCGTGCAC
CCAACTGATCTTCAGCATCTTTTACTTTCACCAGCGTTTCTGGGTGAGCAAAAACAGGAAGGCAAAATGC
CGCAAAAAAGGGAATAAGGGCGACACGGAAATGTTGAATACTCATATTCTTCCTTTTTCAATATTATTGA
AGCATTTATCAGGGTTATTGTCTCATGAGCGGATACATATTTGAATGTATTTAGAAAAATAAACAAATAG
GGGTCAGTGTTACAACCAATTAACCAATTCTGAACATTATCGCGAGCCCATTTATACCTGAATATGGCTC
ATAACACCCCTTGTTTGCCTGGCGGCAGTAGCGCGGTGGTCCCACCTGACCCCATGCCGAACTCAGAAGT
GAAACGCCGTAGCGCCGATGGTAGTGTGGGGACTCCCCATGCGAGAGTAGGGAACTGCCAGGCATCAAAT
AAAACGAAAGGCTCAGTCGAAAGACTGGGCCTTTCGCCCGGGCTAATTATGGGGTGTCGCCCTTATTCGA
CTCTATAGTGAAGTTCCTATTCTCTAGAAAGTATAGGAACTTCTGAAGTGGGGATTTAAAGTCGGTGTCC
GCGCTGAGGGTTTAATGGCGCGCCGCGGCCGCCCGCGGTGTTGTATCTCAAAATGAGATATGTCAGTATG
ACAATACGTCATCCTGAACGTTCATAAAACACATATGAAACAACCTTATAACAAAACGAACAACATGAGA
CAAAACCCGTCCTTCCCTAGCTGAACTACCCAAAAGTATAAATGCCTGAACAATTAGTTTAGATCCGAGC
TAGCATTAAGTCCTCAGCGAGCACGCTGCTTCATGGAATGCGTGCGATGAGCGACCTCATGCTATACCTG
AGAAAGCAACCTGACCTACAGGAAAGAGTTACTCAAGAATAAGAATTTTCGTTTTAAAACCTAAGAGTCA
CTTTAAAATTTGTATACACTTATTTTTTTTATAACTTATTTAATAATAAAAATCATAAATCATAAGAAAT
TCGCTTATTTAGAAGTGTCAACAACGTATCTACCAACGGAATG
Features (pLannotate 1.2.2; 18 found; start..end, strand, type, name):
     20..209     +  terminator     CYC1 terminator: S. cerevisiae CYC1; transcription terminator for CYC1
    257..290     -  protein_bind   loxP: Cre-mediated recombination occurs in the 8-bp core sequence (GCATACAT). Cre recombinase
    475..1554    -  CDS            LEU2: LEU3_YEAST - Experimental evidence at protein level: Swiss-Prot protein existence level 1. Catalyzes the oxidation of 3-carboxy-2-hydroxy-4- methylpentanoate (3-isopropylmalate) to 3-carboxy-4-methyl-2- oxopentanoate. The product decarboxylates to 4-methyl-2 oxopentanoate. From Saccharomyces cerevisiae (strain ATCC 204508 / S288c) (Baker's yeast).
   2073..2624    -  CDS            RLP7 (fragment): RLP7_YEAST - Also known as RPL7. Experimental evidence at protein level: Swiss-Prot protein existence level 1. Involved in the biogenesis of the 60S ribosomal subunit. May act as a specificity factor that binds precursor rRNAs and tethers the enzymes that carry out the early 5' to 3' exonucleolytic reactions that generate the mature rRNAs. From Saccharomyces cerevisiae (strain ATCC 204508 / S288c) (Baker's yeast).
   2607..2640    -  protein_bind   loxP: Cre-mediated recombination occurs in the 8-bp core sequence (GCATACAT). Cre recombinase
   2684..2702    -  promoter       T7 promoter: promoter for bacteriophage T7 RNA polymerase
   2710..2761    +  CDS            lacZα (fragment): LacZα fragment of β-galactosidase; lacZ fragment
   3004..3037    -  protein_bind   FRT (minimal): supports FLP-mediated excision but not integration (Turan and Bode, 2011) FLP recombinase from the Saccharomyces cerevisiae 2μ plasmid
   3507..3526    +  CDS            lacZα (fragment): LacZα fragment of β-galactosidase; lacZ fragment
   3551..3568    -  terminator     rrnB T2 terminator (fragment): transcription terminator T2 from the E. coli rrnB gene
   3793..4381    -  rep_origin     ori: high-copy-number ColE1/pMB1/pBR322/pUC origin of replication
   4505..5365    -  CDS            AmpR: β-lactamase; bla; confers resistance to ampicillin, carbenicillin, and related antibiotics
   5368..5464    -  promoter       AmpR promoter (fragment): bla
   5494..5518    -  CDS            KanR (fragment): aminoglycoside phosphotransferase; aph(3')-Ia; confers resistance to kanamycin
   5547..5662    +  ncRNA          5S rRNA: Accession: RF00001 - 5S ribosomal RNA
   5666..5706    +  terminator     rrnB T1 terminator (fragment): transcription terminator T1 from the E. coli rrnB gene
   5750..5783    +  protein_bind   FRT (minimal): supports FLP-mediated excision but not integration (Turan and Bode, 2011) FLP recombinase from the Saccharomyces cerevisiae 2μ plasmid
   6069..6234    -  terminator     ADH1 terminator: S. cerevisiae ADH1; transcription terminator for the S. cerevisiae alcohol dehydrogenase 1 (ADH1) gene
