[The description below was written by a language model from this plasmid's Addgene catalogue record and pLannotate feature annotations shown in this document.]
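Description:
pCfB2990 is an empty-backbone integrative vector from the EasyCloneMulti set, designed for simultaneous, multi-copy integration of expression cassettes into the Saccharomyces cerevisiae genome. It has no yeast replication origin in the annotations. Instead, consensus Ty3 5' and 3' homology arms direct recombination into the repeated genomic sites that share homology with Ty3 elements, so several copies can be inserted at once. In E. coli it is propagated through a high-copy pUC/ColE1-type origin and selected with ampicillin via the β-lactamase gene. The parental backbone is not named in the record, which refers to the publication.

The cloning site is a USER (uracil excision reaction) cassette positioned between the ADH1 and CYC1 terminators. The vector carries no promoter of its own, and this layout suggests that promoter-plus-gene fragments can be inserted in either or both orientations, each terminated by a flanking terminator. Yeast selection relies on Kluyveromyces lactis LEU2 driven by its native promoter and followed by a URA3 terminator. The automated annotation matches this ORF to the S. cerevisiae homologue and labels part of the promoter region as an RLP7 fragment, probably adjacent K. lactis sequence. According to the depositor's feature list, the marker is fused to a degradation tag. By destabilising the Leu2 protein, such a tag would be expected to favour clones with more integrated copies, though the record does not spell this out. The marker cassette is flanked by loxP sites, allowing Cre-mediated excision and reuse of LEU2 in later rounds of engineering. The feature table also detects minimal FRT sites, rrnB terminator fragments, a T7 promoter and small lacZα and KanR fragments, which appear to be backbone remnants with no stated function. Depositor coordinates differ slightly from the generated annotation.
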