Addgene plasmid #63645: pCfB2990
Purpose: (Empty Backbone) pCfB2990 is a vector for multiple integrations at sites sharing homology with Ty3Cons. The selective marker is Kl.LEU2. Additionally it contains a USER cassette.
Depositing lab: Irina Borodina & Jerome Maury. Depositing organization: Danmarks Tekniske Universitet. Publication: EasyCloneMulti: A Set of Vectors for Simultaneous and Multiple Genomic Integrations in Saccharomyces cerevisiae. Maury J, Germann SM, Baallal Jacobsen SA, Jensen NB, Kildegaard KR, Herrgard MJ, Schneider K, Koza A, Forster J, Nielsen J, Borodina I. PLoS One. 2016 Mar 2;11(3):e0150394. doi: 10.1371/journal.pone.0150394. eCollection 2016. PONE-D-15-45506 PubMed 26934490.
Backbone
  Vector backbone: see publication
  Vector type: Yeast Expression, Cre/Lox
  Promoter: none
  Selectable markers: LEU2
Growth in bacteria
  Bacterial resistance: Ampicillin, 100 μg/mL
  Growth temperature: 37°C
  Growth strain: DH5alpha
  Copy number: Unknown
Gene/Insert
  Cloning method: Unknown
  Sequencing primers: 5′ unknown
Terms and licenses: Academic/Nonprofit Terms; Industry Terms: Not Available to Industry
Depositor comments: These vectors combine the advantage of efficient uracil excision reaction-based cloning (USER) and Cre-LoxP-mediated marker recycling system. Please see previous FEMS Yeast Research paper for more details: http://femsyr.oxfordjournals.org/content/14/2/238 Feature list: USER cassette 1..14 T CYC1 20..190 loxP 257..316 T URA3 317..439 Degradation tag 440..490 K. l. LEU2 491..1576 P K. l. LEU2 1577..2606 loxP 2623..2656 Consensus TY3 3' 2796..2996 pUC ori 3777..4420 AmpR 4523..5381 Consensus TY3 5' 5825..6058 T ADH1 6085..6279
How to cite: pCfB2990 was a gift from Irina Borodina & Jerome Maury (Addgene plasmid # 63645 ; http://n2t.net/addgene:63645 ; RRID:Addgene_63645)
