>Addgene plasmid #63645 | pCfB2990 | addgene partial sequence | sequence record 148881 | L4440 5'-AGCGAGTCAGTGAGCGAG-3'
TGCCAGGCATCAAACTAAGCAGAAGGCCCCTGACGGATGGCCTTTTTGCGTTTCTACAAACTCTTTCTGT
GTTGTAAAACGACGGCCAGTCTTAAGCTCGGGCCCCCTGGGCGGTTCTGATAACGAGTAATCGTTAATCC
GCAAATAACGTAAAAACCCGCTTCGGCGGGTTTTTTTATGGGGGGAGTTTAGGGAAAGAGCATTTGTCAG
AATATTTAAGGGCGCCTGTCACTTTGCTTGATATATGAGAATTATTTAACCTTATAAATGAGAAAAAAGC
AACGCACTTTAAATAAGATACGTTGCTTTTTCGATTGATGAACACCTATAATTAAACTATTCATCTATTA
TTTATGATTTTTTGTATATACAATATTTCTAGTTTGTTAAAGAGAATTAAGAAAATAAATCTCGAAAATA
ATAAAGGGAAAATCAGTTTTTGATATCAAAATTATACATGTCAACGATAATACAAAATATAATACAAACT
ATAAGATGTTATCAGTATTTATTATGCATTTAGAATAAATTTTGTGTCGCCCTTATTCGACTCACTATAG
AAGTTCCTATTCTCTAGAAAGTATAGGAACTTCACTTCAGGTCTGAGTGCGGCCGCAGATCTTGTTGTAT
TACGGGCTCGAGTAATACCGGAGTGTCTTGACAATCCTAATATAAACAGTCTTAGGGAAGTAACCAGTTG
TCAAAACAGTTTATCAGATTAATTCACGGAATGTTACTTATCTTATATATTATATAAAATATGAATCATA
CTAAGTGGTGGAAGCGCGGAATCTGATCAATTAATGCCTCAGCACTAATGACGTCTGTCCTGCAGGGGTA
ACGCCAGGGTTTTCCCAGTCACGACGTTGTAAAACGACGGCCAGTGAGCGCGCGTAATACGACTCACTAT
AGGGCGAATTGGGTGCATAGGCCACTAGTGGATCTGATATCACCTAATAACTTCGTATAGCATACATTAT
ACGAAGTTATATTAAGGGTTCTCGAGAGCTCGCT
