>Addgene plasmid #63645 | pCfB2990 | addgene partial sequence | sequence record 148882 | pHybLex_rev 5'-GAGTCACTTTAAAATTTGTATACAC-3'
CTTATTTAATAATAAAAATCATAAATCATAAGAAATTCGCTTATTTAGAAGTGTCAACAACGTATCTACC
AACGGAATGCGTGCGATCGCGTGCATTCATCCGCTCTAACCGAAAAGGAAGGAGTTAGACAACCTGAAGT
CTAGGTCCCTATTTATTTTTTTATAGTTATGTTAGTATTAAGAACGTTATTTATATTTCAAATTTTTCTT
TTTTTTCTGTACAGACGCGTGTACGCATGTAACATTATACTGAAAACCTTGCTTGAGAAGGTTTTGGGAC
GCTCGAAGATCGCGTCAGCTGAAGCTTCGTACGCTGCAGGTCGACAACCCTTAATATAACTTCGTATAAT
GTATGCTATACGAAGTTATTAGGTCTAGAGATCCCAATACAACAGATCACGTGATCTTTTTGTAAGATGA
AGTTGAAGTAGTGTTGCACCGTGCCAATGCAGGTGGCTATTAGATTAAATATGTGATTTGTTCTATTAAG
TTTCCTGTATAATTACAAATGAATAACGAAATGAGACAAAGAAGAGAACCAATTTTTACAAGCAGCCAAG
ATTTCCTTGACAGCCTTGGCGATAGCATCGCCAACCTCAGTGGTAGAGTTAGAACCACCAAGGTCACCGG
TTCTGACACCTGCATCCAAGACATTTCTAACAGCTTCTTCAAGAGCCCTACCTTCTTCAACCAAATCCAA
GGATAACTTCAACATCATAGCTGCAGATAAGATGGTAGCAATTGGGTTAACCTTGTTTGCTGGTAAATCT
GGGGCAGAACCATGACATGGTTCGTACAAACCGAATGCCTTGTTAGTGTCAGGTAGGGAAGCTAGAGATG
CAGAAGGTAATAAACCCAAAGAACCTGGAATAACAGAGGCTTCATCGGAGATAATATCACCAAACATGTT
GTTGGTAATAACAACACCGTTTAGCTTAGTTGGTGATTTAACCAAAATCATAGC
